Addgene plasmid #181945: pRB121
Purpose: aTc-inducible expression of dimerized mNeonGreen (mNG-mNG)
Depositing lab: Jeffrey Tabor. Depositing organization: Rice University. Publication: Real-time detection of response regulator phosphorylation dynamics in live bacteria. Butcher RJ, Tabor JJ. Proc Natl Acad Sci U S A. 2022 Aug 30;119(35):e2201204119. doi: 10.1073/pnas.2201204119. Epub 2022 Aug 22. PubMed 35994658.
Backbone
  Vector backbone: ColE1
  Backbone size w/o insert (bp): 1706
  Vector type: Bacterial Expression
Growth in bacteria
  Bacterial resistance: Chloramphenicol, 25 μg/mL
  Growth temperature: 37°C
  Growth strain: DH5alpha
  Copy number: High Copy
Gene/Insert
  Gene/Insert name: mNeonGreen-mNeonGreen; tetR (alt name: mNG-mNG)
  Species: Synthetic
  Mutation: See Depositor Comments Below
  GenBank ID: mNG - QIK01997; tetR - WP_000470728
  Entrez Gene: AX04_RS23485 (a.k.a. AX04_RS23485, AX04_23495)
  Promoter: mNG-mNG-PLtetO-1; tetR-J23106
  Cloning method: Restriction Enzyme; 5′ cloning site BsaI (destroyed during cloning); 3′ cloning site BsaI (destroyed during cloning)
Terms and licenses: Academic/Nonprofit Terms; Industry Terms: Not Available to Industry
Depositor comments: Please note: Plasmid contains E7G and E253G mutations in the mNeonGreen-mNeonGreen insert. These mutations are in the unstructured N-terminal region prior to the classic fluorescent protein beta-barrel shape and are not known to affect plasmid function.
How to cite: pRB121 was a gift from Jeffrey Tabor (Addgene plasmid # 181945 ; http://n2t.net/addgene:181945 ; RRID:Addgene_181945)
