[The description below was written by a language model from this plasmid's Addgene catalogue record and pLannotate feature annotations shown in this document.]
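Description:
pRB121 is a 4,493-nt high-copy bacterial expression plasmid built on a minimal ColE1-type backbone for use in E. coli. It replicates from a ColE1/pMB1-family origin and is selected with chloramphenicol through a chloramphenicol acetyltransferase gene driven by its native cat promoter and followed by the lambda t0 terminator. The insert was assembled through BsaI sites that were destroyed during cloning.

The payload is a self-contained anhydrotetracycline (aTc)-inducible expression system. A PLtetO-1 promoter, a phage lambda PL derivative carrying tet operator sites, drives two mNeonGreen coding sequences placed in tandem and separated by a short gap consistent with a linker, giving a fused, covalently dimerized fluorescent protein (mNG-mNG). Transcription ends at rrnB T1 and T7Te terminators. Downstream, a separate cassette expresses the TetR repressor constitutively. The catalogue entry gives its promoter as J23106, while the automated annotation matches a fragment of the closely related Anderson-family promoter J23119. This cassette ends with another rrnB T1 terminator. TetR binds the operators in PLtetO-1 to keep the fusion off, and adding aTc releases the repressor and allows graded induction. The annotation also flags short fragments resembling a pUC multiple cloning site and an RSF origin, which are probably partial matches rather than functional elements.

The depositor notes E7G and E253G substitutions in the insert. These fall at corresponding positions in the unstructured N-terminal region of each mNeonGreen copy, ahead of the beta-barrel, and are not known to affect function. The plasmid comes from work on real-time detection of response regulator phosphorylation dynamics in live bacteria. The record does not state its exact role there, though a tandem fluorescent protein would plausibly serve as a dimer reference.
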