Features (pLannotate 1.2.2; 14 found; start..end, strand, type, name):
     66..654     -  rep_origin     ori: high-copy-number ColE1/pMB1/pBR322/pUC origin of replication
    742..836     -  terminator     lambda t0 terminator: transcription terminator from phage lambda
    857..1516    -  CDS            CmR: chloramphenicol acetyltransferase; cat; confers resistance to chloramphenicol
   1517..1615    -  promoter       cat promoter: promoter of the E. coli cat gene encoding chloramphenicol acetyltransferase
   1723..1796    +  promoter       PLtetO-1 promoter: modified phage lambda PL promoter with tet operator sites (Lutz and Bujard, 1997)
   1882..2589    +  CDS            mNeonGreen: mNeonGreen is a basic (constitutively fluorescent) green/yellow fluorescent protein published in 2013, derived from Branchiostoma lanceolatum. It is reported to be a very rapidly-maturing monomer with moderate acid sensitivity.
   2620..3327    +  CDS            mNeonGreen: mNeonGreen is a basic (constitutively fluorescent) green/yellow fluorescent protein published in 2013, derived from Branchiostoma lanceolatum. It is reported to be a very rapidly-maturing monomer with moderate acid sensitivity.
   3339..3410    +  terminator     rrnB T1 terminator: transcription terminator T1 from the E. coli rrnB gene
   3426..3453    +  terminator     T7Te terminator: phage T7 early transcription terminator
   3568..3611    +  misc_feature   MCS (fragment): pUC18/19 multiple cloning site
   3618..3646    +  promoter       J23119 promoter (fragment): bacterial promoter (Registry of Standard Biological Parts BBa J23119)
   3681..4307    +  CDS            TetR: tetracycline repressor TetR; tetR; TetR binds to the tetracycline operator tetO to inhibit transcription. This inhibition can be relieved by adding tetracycline or doxycycline.
   4313..4399    +  terminator     rrnB T1 terminator: Escherichia coli rrnB; transcription terminator T1 from the E. coli rrnB gene
   4420..4491    -  rep_origin     RSF ori (fragment): Plasmids containing the RSF 1030 origin of replication can be propagated in E. coli cells that contain additional plasmids with compatible origins.
>Addgene plasmid #181945 | pRB121 | addgene full sequence | sequence record 356596 | Addgene NGS Result
AAGAACATGTGAGCAAAAGGCCAGCAAAAGGCCAGGAACCGTAAAAAGGCCGCGTTGCTGGCGTTTTTCC
ATAGGCTCCGCCCCCCTGACGAGCATCACAAAAATCGACGCTCAAGTCAGAGGTGGCGAAACCCGACAGG
ACTATAAAGATACCAGGCGTTTCCCCCTGGAAGCTCCCTCGTGCGCTCTCCTGTTCCGACCCTGCCGCTT
ACCGGATACCTGTCCGCCTTTCTCCCTTCGGGAAGCGTGGCGCTTTCTCATAGCTCACGCTGTAGGTATC
TCAGTTCGGTGTAGGTCGTTCGCTCCAAGCTGGGCTGTGTGCACGAACCCCCCGTTCAGCCCGACCGCTG
CGCCTTATCCGGTAACTATCGTCTTGAGTCCAACCCGGTAAGACACGACTTATCGCCACTGGCAGCAGCC
ACTGGTAACAGGATTAGCAGAGCGAGGTATGTAGGCGGTGCTACAGAGTTCTTGAAGTGGTGGCCTAACT
ACGGCTACACTAGAAGGACAGTATTTGGTATCTGCGCTCTGCTGAAGCCAGTTACCTTCGGAAAAAGAGT
TGGTAGCTCTTGATCCGGCAAACAAACCACCGCTGGTAGCGGTGGTTTTTTTGTTTGCAAGCAGCAGATT
ACGCGCAGAAAAAAAGGATCTCAAGAAGATCCTTTGATCTTTTCTACGGGGTCTGACGCTCAGTGGAACG
AAAACTCACGTTAAGGGATTTTGGTCATGACTAGTGCTTGGATTCTCACCAATAAAAAACGCCCGGCGGC
AACCGAGCGTTCTGAACAAATCCAGATGGAGTTCTGAGGTCATTACTGGATCTATCAACAGGAGTCCAAG
CGAGCTCGATATCAAATTACGCCCCGCCCTGCCACTCATCGCAGTACTGTTGTAATTCATTAAGCATTCT
GCCGACATGGAAGCCATCACAAACGGCATGATGAACCTGAATCGCCAGCGGCATCAGCACCTTGTCGCCT
TGCGTATAATATTTGCCCATGGTGAAAACGGGGGCGAAGAAGTTGTCCATATTGGCCACGTTTAAATCAA
AACTGGTGAAACTCACCCAGGGATTGGCTGAGACGAAAAACATATTCTCAATAAACCCTTTAGGGAAATA
GGCCAGGTTTTCACCATAACACGCCACATCTTGCGAATATATGTGTAGAAACTGCCGGAAATCGTCGTGG
TATTCACTCCAGAGCGATGAAAACGTTTCAGTTTGCTCATGGAAAACGGTGTAACAAGGGTGAACACTAT
CCCATATCACCAGCTCACCGTCTTTCATTGCCATACGAAATTCCGGATGAGCATTCATCAGGCGGGCAAG
AATGTGAATAAAGGCCGGATAAAACTTGTGCTTATTTTTCTTTACGGTCTTTAAAAAGGCCGTAATATCC
AGCTGAACGGTCTGGTTATAGGTACATTTAGCAACTGACTGAAATGCCTCAAAATGTTCTTTACGATGCC
ATTGGGATATATCAACGGTGGTATATCCAGTGATTTTTTTCTCCATTTTAGCTTCCTTAGCTCCTGAAAA
TCTCGATAACTCAAAAAATACGACCGGTAGTGATCTTATTTCATTATGGTGAAAGTTGGAACCTCTTACG
GGCCGGCCAACGTCTCATTTTCGCCAGATATCGACGTCTAAGAAACCATTATTATCATGACATTAACCTA
TAAAAATAGGCGTATCACGAGGCCCTTTCGTCTTCACCTCGATCCCTATCAGTGATAGAGATTGACATCC
CTATCAGTGATAGAGATACTGAGCACATCAGCAGGACGCACTGACCGGGCCCAAGTTCACTTAAAAAGGA
GATCAACAATGAAAGCAATTTTCGTACTGAAACATCTTAATCATGCCTAGGAAGTTTTCTAATGGTTTCG
AAAGGTGAGGGGGATAACATGGCGTCGCTGCCTGCTACACATGAACTGCATATTTTCGGCAGCATCAACG
GAGTTGATTTCGACATGGTGGGCCAAGGCACCGGCAACCCGAACGACGGCTATGAAGAATTGAATTTGAA
ATCTACCAAGGGCGACTTGCAATTTAGTCCGTGGATTCTGGTACCGCATATTGGTTATGGTTTTCATCAG
TATCTGCCCTACCCAGACGGAATGAGCCCATTTCAGGCGGCTATGGTGGATGGCAGTGGCTATCAGGTCC
ATCGCACCATGCAATTCGAGGATGGGGCGAGCCTGACCGTGAATTATCGGTACACTTACGAAGGTTCACA
TATTAAAGGTGAAGCACAAGTTAAAGGCACCGGCTTCCCGGCGGATGGCCCAGTGATGACCAACAGCCTG
ACGGCGGCGGACTGGTGTCGTAGCAAAAAGACGTATCCCAATGATAAAACAATTATTTCTACCTTTAAAT
GGAGTTACACCACGGGTAACGGTAAACGCTACCGTAGCACGGCTCGCACCACATACACCTTTGCGAAACC
CATGGCCGCGAACTATCTGAAAAATCAGCCGATGTATGTGTTTCGCAAAACGGAACTGAAACATTCGAAA
ACTGAACTCAATTTCAAAGAGTGGCAAAAAGCCTTCACCGACGTAATGGGCATGGATGAACTGTACAAAG
GTGGCGGTGGCTCTGGAGGTGGTGGGTCCATGGTTTCGAAAGGTGAGGGGGATAACATGGCGTCGCTGCC
TGCTACACATGAACTGCATATTTTCGGCAGCATCAACGGAGTTGATTTCGACATGGTGGGCCAAGGCACC
GGCAACCCGAACGACGGCTATGAAGAATTGAATTTGAAATCTACCAAGGGCGACTTGCAATTTAGTCCGT
GGATTCTGGTACCGCATATTGGTTATGGTTTTCATCAGTATCTGCCCTACCCAGACGGAATGAGCCCATT
TCAGGCGGCTATGGTGGATGGCAGTGGCTATCAGGTCCATCGCACCATGCAATTCGAGGATGGGGCGAGC
CTGACCGTGAATTATCGGTACACTTACGAAGGTTCACATATTAAAGGTGAAGCACAAGTTAAAGGCACCG
GCTTCCCGGCGGATGGCCCAGTGATGACCAACAGCCTGACGGCGGCGGACTGGTGTCGTAGCAAAAAGAC
GTATCCCAATGATAAAACAATTATTTCTACCTTTAAATGGAGTTACACCACGGGTAACGGTAAACGCTAC
CGTAGCACGGCTCGCACCACATACACCTTTGCGAAACCCATGGCCGCGAACTATCTGAAAAATCAGCCGA
TGTATGTGTTTCGCAAAACGGAACTGAAACATTCGAAAACTGAACTCAATTTCAAAGAGTGGCAAAAAGC
CTTCACCGACGTAATGGGCATGGATGAACTGTACAAATGACCAGGCATCAAATAAAACGAAAGGCTCAGT
CGAAAGACTGGGCCTTTCGTTTTATCTGTTGTTTGTCGGTGAACGCTCTCTACTAGAGTCACACTGGCTC
ACCTTCGGGTGGGCCTTTCTGCGTTTATAGTAAATCACTGCATAATTCGTGTCGCTCAAGGCGCACTCCC
GTTCTGGATAATGTTTTTTGCGCCGACATCATAACGGTTCTGGCAAATATTCTGAAATGAGCTGCTCGTA
CCCGTGGATCCTCTAGAGTCGACCTGCAGGCATGCAAGCTTTTTACGGCTAGCTCAGTCCTAGGTATAGT
GCTAGCCCAGCCAGAGAAACACTCTTTAACAGGGGGTAGTATGATGTCTCGTTTAGATAAAAGTAAAGTG
ATTAACAGCGCATTAGAGCTGCTTAATGAGGTCGGAATCGAAGGTTTAACAACCCGTAAACTCGCCCAGA
AGCTAGGTGTAGAGCAGCCTACATTGTATTGGCATGTAAAAAATAAGCGGGCTTTGCTCGACGCCTTAGC
CATTGAGATGTTAGATAGGCACCATACTCACTTTTGCCCTTTAGAAGGGGAAAGCTGGCAAGATTTTTTA
CGTAATAACGCTAAAAGTTTTAGATGTGCTTTACTAAGTCATCGCGATGGAGCAAAAGTACATTTAGGTA
CACGGCCTACAGAAAAACAGTATGAAACTCTCGAAAATCAATTAGCCTTTTTATGCCAACAAGGTTTTTC
ACTAGAGAATGCATTATATGCACTCAGCGCAGTGGGGCATTTTACTTTAGGTTGCGTATTGGAAGATCAA
GAGCATCAAGTCGCTAAAGAAGAAAGGGAAACACCTACTACTGATAGTATGCCGCCATTATTACGACAAG
CTATCGAATTATTTGATCACCAAGGTGCAGAGCCAGCCTTCTTATTCGGCCTTGAATTGATCATATGCGG
ATTAGAAAAACAACTTAAATGTGAAAGTGGGTCTTAAGGCATCAAATAAAACGAAAGGCTCAGTCGAAAG
ACTGGGCCTTTCGTTTTATCTGTTGTTTGTCGGTGAACGCTCTCCTGAGTAGGACAAATCCGCCGCCCTA
GACCTAGGGCGTTCGGCTGCGGCGAGCGGTATCAGCTCACTCAAAGGCGGTAATACGGTTATCCACAGAA
TCAGGGGATAACG
